Addgene plasmid #209002: pDONR221-kcnk20
Purpose: Riboprobe generation
Depositing lab: GuangJun Zhang. Depositing organization: Purdue University. Publication: Evolution of two-pore domain potassium channels and their gene expression in zebrafish embryos. Park SJ, Silic MR, Staab PL, Chen J, Zackschewski EL, Zhang G. Dev Dyn. 2024 Jan 25. doi: 10.1002/dvdy.690. PubMed 38270285.
Backbone
  Vector backbone: pDORN221
  Backbone manufacturer: Invitrogen
  Backbone size w/o insert (bp): 2550
  Total vector size (bp): 3471
  Vector type: Cloning
Growth in bacteria
  Bacterial resistance: Kanamycin, 50 μg/mL
  Growth temperature: 37°C
  Growth strain: DH5alpha
  Copy number: High Copy
Gene/Insert
  Gene/Insert name: kcnk20 (alt name: si:ch211-261a10.5)
  Species: D. rerio (zebrafish)
  Insert size (bp): 921
  GenBank ID: XM_021466317.1
  Entrez Gene: si:ch211-261a10.5
  Promoter: T7
  Cloning method: Gateway Cloning
  Sequencing primers: 5′ M13F; 3′ M13R, T7
Terms and licenses: Academic/Nonprofit Terms; Industry Terms: Not Available to Industry
How to cite: pDONR221-kcnk20 was a gift from GuangJun Zhang (Addgene plasmid # 209002 ; http://n2t.net/addgene:209002 ; RRID:Addgene_209002)
