[The description below was written by a language model from this plasmid's Addgene catalogue record and pLannotate feature annotations shown in this document.]
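Description:
pDONR221-kcnk20 is a Gateway entry clone built in the Invitrogen pDONR221 donor backbone (recorded as "pDORN221"), carrying a 921 bp insert from the zebrafish (Danio rerio) two-pore domain potassium channel gene kcnk20, also listed as si:ch211-261a10.5. The whole plasmid is 3,471 bp. It is a bacterial cloning vector rather than an expression vector. It replicates in E. coli from a high-copy ColE1/pUC-type origin and is selected with kanamycin through the aph(3')-Ia resistance gene. The rrnB T1 and T2 terminators lie upstream of the cloning region, where they insulate the insert from read-through transcription originating in the backbone. The short lacZα and lacI fragments in the annotation are backbone remnants with no apparent functional role.

The insert lies between attL1 and attL2, the sites produced when a PCR product with att sites is recombined into the donor vector. These sites would also allow the insert to be moved into destination vectors by an LR reaction. The automated annotation labels part of the insert as a fragment similar to rat Kcnk13; this reflects homology among K2P channel family members and does not indicate a different insert. A T7 promoter sits just outside attL2 on the opposite strand, pointing back into the insert. In vitro transcription with T7 RNA polymerase should therefore give RNA complementary to the strand on which the channel homology is annotated, that is, an antisense transcript. This fits the stated purpose of riboprobe generation, most likely for in situ hybridisation to map kcnk20 expression in zebrafish embryos, although the record does not describe the procedure. M13 forward and reverse sites and the T7 site are listed for sequencing.
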