Features (pLannotate 1.2.2; 10 found; start..end, strand, type, name):
      1..37      -  CDS            lacZα (fragment): LacZα fragment of β-galactosidase; lacZ fragment
     53..152     +  protein_bind   attL1: mutant version of attL; recombination site for the Gateway® LR reaction LR Clonase™
    116..700     +  CDS            Kcnk13 (fragment): KCNKD_RAT - Experimental evidence at protein level: Swiss-Prot protein existence level 1. Potassium channel displaying weak inward rectification in symmetrical K(+) solution. From Rattus norvegicus (Rat).
   1080..1179    -  protein_bind   attL2: mutant version of attL; recombination site for the Gateway® LR reaction LR Clonase™
   1197..1215    -  promoter       T7 promoter: promoter for bacteriophage T7 RNA polymerase
   1349..2158    +  CDS            KanR: aminoglycoside phosphotransferase; aph(3')-Ia; confers resistance to kanamycin in bacteria or G418 (Geneticin®) in eukaryotes
   2305..2893    +  rep_origin     ori: high-copy-number ColE1/pMB1/pBR322/pUC origin of replication
   3076..3168    +  CDS            lacI (fragment): lac repressor; lacI; The lac repressor binds to the lac operator to inhibit transcription in E. coli. This inhibition can be relieved by adding lactose or isopropyl-β-D-thiogalactopyranoside (IPTG).
   3223..3250    -  terminator     rrnB T2 terminator: transcription terminator T2 from the E. coli rrnB gene
   3382..3425    +  terminator     rrnB T1 terminator: Escherichia coli rrnB; transcription terminator T1 from the E. coli rrnB gene
>Addgene plasmid #209002 | pDONR221-kcnk20 | addgene full sequence | sequence record 413260 | Addgene NGS Result
GTTTTCCCAGTCACGACGTTGTAAAACGACGGCCAGTCTTAAGCTCGGGCCCCAAATAATGATTTTATTT
TGACTGATAGTGACCTGTTCGTTGCAACAAATTGATGAGCAATGCTTTTTTATAATGCCAACTTTGTACA
AAAAAGCAGGCTTCACCATGGCAGCACCAGCTACCCACAATGGAAAAATCTTCCTAATCTTCTATGGGCT
GATAGGCTGCGCAACCACCATGCTATTCTTCAACCTCTTTCTGGAGCGCATGATAACACTGATTACATTC
CTCACGAACAGATGTCGAAAGCAACAACAAAGGACTAAACAGAGTAAAAGACACATTGTCCCAAATGTAA
ACACACATCCAGAAAATGGAGACATCCACGAGTCATGGAAACCATCCGTTTACTATGTTACCCTCATTCT
GGCAGTAGTGGCACTGCTGGTGAACTTGGGGGCATCAGGCTTGTATTCAGCCATGGAGGATTGGAGCTAT
CTGGAGTCGATGTACTTCTGCTTTGTGGCTTTTACCACCATGGGTTTCGGGGACATGGTGAGCGGACAGA
AGGCCTATTATGAAGTACGTTGGGTTTACCAGGTTGCCAACTCTTTAATGATCATCCTTGGCGTCAGCTG
CACCTACTCTCTTGTCAGCGTCACCGCTATCATCATCAAACAGATGTTGAACTGGATTTTGGCCAAGCTG
TTCAGCATGCACTGCTGTTTCTCCATCACTACTCCAAAAGTCAAAGAAGCAGCCAATCAGCAGATCCAGA
ACGCGAGCAGCCATCAGAGCACCTGCCATGTGGTCAAGGCCTCTTGCTCCTCCAAGAGCAAGTGTAAGTG
CGCCAGCTCTGCAGTAGAAACTGTGTGCCAGAGCGGGGACACAGCAAACAGCGCTCCAAGCTTTGAACGC
CAAATCAGACATTCGGACAGACTGTCAGAGGATGGTGCAGCAAAAGAGCTCTGCAGTGCTGTCAGCAAGA
ACCGTCATCTCTGTGTTATGCAGGAGGATGTGAGAACAGTTGCACTGTCAAATCAGCAGCAGCAAGAGAC
AAACATTAATCCTAGTCCCATACTTTAAGACCCAGCTTTCTTGTACAAAGTTGGCATTATAAGAAAGCAT
TGCTTATCAATTTGTTGCAACGAACAGGTCACTATCAGTCAAAATAAAATCATTATTTGCCATCCAGCTG
ATATCCCCTATAGTGAGTCGTATTACATGGTCATAGCTGTTTCCTGGCAGCTCTGGCCCGTGTCTCAAAA
TCTCTGATGTTACATTGCACAAGATAAAAATATATCATCATGAACAATAAAACTGTCTGCTTACATAAAC
AGTAATACAAGGGGTGTTATGAGCCATATTCAACGGGAAACGTCGAGGCCGCGATTAAATTCCAACATGG
ATGCTGATTTATATGGGTATAAATGGGCTCGCGATAATGTCGGGCAATCAGGTGCGACAATCTATCGCTT
GTATGGGAAGCCCGATGCGCCAGAGTTGTTTCTGAAACATGGCAAAGGTAGCGTTGCCAATGATGTTACA
GATGAGATGGTCAGACTAAACTGGCTGACGGAATTTATGCCTCTTCCGACCATCAAGCATTTTATCCGTA
CTCCTGATGATGCATGGTTACTCACCACTGCGATCCCCGGAAAAACAGCATTCCAGGTATTAGAAGAATA
TCCTGATTCAGGTGAAAATATTGTTGATGCGCTGGCAGTGTTCCTGCGCCGGTTGCATTCGATTCCTGTT
TGTAATTGTCCTTTTAACAGCGATCGCGTATTTCGTCTCGCTCAGGCGCAATCACGAATGAATAACGGTT
TGGTTGATGCGAGTGATTTTGATGACGAGCGTAATGGCTGGCCTGTTGAACAAGTCTGGAAAGAAATGCA
TAAACTTTTGCCATTCTCACCGGATTCAGTCGTCACTCATGGTGATTTCTCACTTGATAACCTTATTTTT
GACGAGGGGAAATTAATAGGTTGTATTGATGTTGGACGAGTCGGAATCGCAGACCGATACCAGGATCTTG
CCATCCTATGGAACTGCCTCGGTGAGTTTTCTCCTTCATTACAGAAACGGCTTTTTCAAAAATATGGTAT
TGATAATCCTGATATGAATAAATTGCAGTTTCATTTGATGCTCGATGAGTTTTTCTAATCAGAATTGGTT
AATTGGTTGTAACACTGGCAGAGCATTACGCTGACTTGACGGGACGGCGCAAGCTCATGACCAAAATCCC
TTAACGTGAGTTACGCGTCGTTCCACTGAGCGTCAGACCCCGTAGAAAAGATCAAAGGATCTTCTTGAGA
TCCTTTTTTTCTGCGCGTAATCTGCTGCTTGCAAACAAAAAAACCACCGCTACCAGCGGTGGTTTGTTTG
CCGGATCAAGAGCTACCAACTCTTTTTCCGAAGGTAACTGGCTTCAGCAGAGCGCAGATACCAAATACTG
TTCTTCTAGTGTAGCCGTAGTTAGGCCACCACTTCAAGAACTCTGTAGCACCGCCTACATACCTCGCTCT
GCTAATCCTGTTACCAGTGGCTGCTGCCAGTGGCGATAAGTCGTGTCTTACCGGGTTGGACTCAAGACGA
TAGTTACCGGATAAGGCGCAGCGGTCGGGCTGAACGGGGGGTTCGTGCACACAGCCCAGCTTGGAGCGAA
CGACCTACACCGAACTGAGATACCTACAGCGTGAGCTATGAGAAAGCGCCACGCTTCCCGAAGGGAGAAA
GGCGGACAGGTATCCGGTAAGCGGCAGGGTCGGAACAGGAGAGCGCACGAGGGAGCTTCCAGGGGGAAAC
GCCTGGTATCTTTATAGTCCTGTCGGGTTTCGCCACCTCTGACTTGAGCGTCGATTTTTGTGATGCTCGT
CAGGGGGGCGGAGCCTATGGAAAAACGCCAGCAACGCGGCCTTTTTACGGTTCCTGGCCTTTTGCTGGCC
TTTTGCTCACATGTTCTTTCCTGCGTTATCCCCTGATTCTGTGGATAACCGTATTACCGCCTTTGAGTGA
GCTGATACCGCTCGCCGCAGCCGAACGACCGAGCGCAGCGAGTCAGTGAGCGAGGAAGCGGAAGAGCGCC
CAATACGCAAACCGCCTCTCCCCGCGCGTTGGCCGATTCATTAATGCAGCTGGCACGACAGGTTTCCCGA
CTGGAAAGCGGGCAGTGAGCGCAACGCAATTAATACGCGTACCGCTAGCCAGGAAGAGTTTGTAGAAACG
CAAAAAGGCCATCCGTCAGGATGGCCTTCTGCTTAGTTTGATGCCTGGCAGTTTATGGCGGGCGTCCTGC
CCGCCACCCTCCGGGCCGTTGCTTCACAACGTTCAAATCCGCTCCCGGCGGATTTGTCCTACTCAGGAGA
GCGTTCACCGACAAACAACAGATAAAACGAAAGGCCCAGTCTTCCGACTGAGCCTTTCGTTTTATTTGAT
GCCTGGCAGTTCCCTACTCTCGCGTTAACGCTAGCATGGAT
